Addgene plasmid #100505: pCMV_mEm_4GS_LF82_315
Purpose: Mammalian expression of E. coli LF82_315 CDS fused to mEmerald
Depositing lab: Alan Huett. Depositing organization: University of Nottingham. Publication: A multi-phenotypic imaging screen to identify bacterial effectors by exogenous expression in a HeLa cell line. Collins A, Huett A. Sci Data. 2018 May 15;5:180081. doi: 10.1038/sdata.2018.81. PubMed 29762554.
Backbone
  Vector backbone: pCMV
  Backbone size w/o insert (bp): 4502
  Vector type: Mammalian Expression
Growth in bacteria
  Bacterial resistance: Ampicillin, 100 μg/mL
  Growth temperature: 37°C
  Growth strain: XL1 Blue
  Copy number: High Copy
Gene/Insert
  Gene/Insert name: LF82_315
  Insert size (bp): 3903
  Promoter: CMV
  Tag / fusion protein: mEmerald (N terminal on backbone)
  Cloning method: Ligation Independent Cloning
  Sequencing primers: 5′ ACTTCTGCTCTAAAAGCTGCGG; 3′ CACTGCATTCTAGTTGTGGTTTGTC
Terms and licenses: Academic/Nonprofit Terms; Industry Terms: Not Available to Industry
How to cite: pCMV_mEm_4GS_LF82_315 was a gift from Alan Huett (Addgene plasmid # 100505 ; http://n2t.net/addgene:100505 ; RRID:Addgene_100505)
