[The description below was written by a language model from this plasmid's Addgene catalogue record and pLannotate feature annotations shown in this document.]
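Description:
pCMV_mEm_4GS_LF82_315 is a mammalian expression plasmid built on a pCMV backbone (about 4.5 kb without insert; 8,405 bp in the full sequenced record) that produces the LF82_315 coding sequence from E. coli strain LF82 as a fusion to the green fluorescent protein mEmerald. It is propagated in E. coli as a high-copy plasmid through a ColE1/pUC-type origin and selected with ampicillin via the β-lactamase gene and its own promoter. The backbone also carries remnants of earlier cloning vectors, including a lac promoter/operator with CAP binding site and fragments of lacI, lacZα, rop, bom and a pUC multiple cloning site. These are vestigial and play no evident role in the expression cassette.

The cassette is driven by the human cytomegalovirus immediate-early enhancer and promoter, followed by a modified SV40 intron that provides splice donor and acceptor sites, a feature commonly included to improve mRNA processing and expression. mEmerald sits at the N-terminus, supplied by the backbone, and the roughly 3.9 kb LF82_315 insert was joined downstream by ligation-independent cloning. The "4GS" in the name suggests a glycine-serine linker between the two, although the record does not describe it. The insert itself is not annotated in the feature table, but it corresponds to the unannotated span between the end of mEmerald and the SV40 polyadenylation signal that terminates the transcript. No mammalian selection marker is annotated, which is consistent with transient transfection. The associated publication describes a multi-phenotypic imaging screen in HeLa cells, in which exogenously expressed, fluorescently tagged bacterial proteins are examined to identify candidate effectors.
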