Features (pLannotate 1.2.2; 16 found; start..end, strand, type, name):
   4505..4639    -  polyA_signal   SV40 poly(A) signal: SV40 polyadenylation signal
   4774..4790    -  protein_bind   lac operator: The lac repressor binds to the lac operator to inhibit transcription in E. coli. This inhibition can be relieved by adding lactose or isopropyl-β-D-thiogalactopyranoside (IPTG). lac repressor encoded by lacI
   4798..4828    -  promoter       lac promoter: promoter for the E. coli lac operon
   4843..4864    -  protein_bind   CAP binding site: CAP binding activates transcription in the presence of cAMP. E. coli catabolite activator protein
   4877..4969    -  CDS            lacI (fragment): lac repressor; lacI; The lac repressor binds to the lac operator to inhibit transcription in E. coli. This inhibition can be relieved by adding lactose or isopropyl-β-D-thiogalactopyranoside (IPTG).
   5152..5740    -  rep_origin     ori: high-copy-number ColE1/pMB1/pBR322/pUC origin of replication
   5911..6771    -  CDS            AmpR: β-lactamase; bla; confers resistance to ampicillin, carbenicillin, and related antibiotics
   6772..6876    -  promoter       AmpR promoter: bla
   6971..7006    +  CDS            rop (fragment): Rop protein, which maintains plasmids at low copy number; rop
   7108..7207    +  misc_feature   bom (fragment): basis of mobility region from pBR322
   7213..7368    -  CDS            lacZα (fragment): LacZα fragment of β-galactosidase; lacZ fragment
   7374..7394    -  misc_feature   MCS (fragment): pUC18/19 multiple cloning site
   7393..7696    +  enhancer       CMV enhancer: human cytomegalovirus immediate early enhancer
   7697..7900    +  promoter       CMV promoter: human cytomegalovirus (CMV) immediate early promoter
   8038..8134    +  intron         SV40 intron: modified SV40 intron with splice donor and acceptor sites
   8195..506     +  CDS            mEmerald (across the origin): mEmerald is a basic (constitutively fluorescent) green fluorescent protein published in 1998, derived from Aequorea victoria. It is reported to be a very rapidly-maturing monomer with moderate acid sensitivity.
>Addgene plasmid #100505 | pCMV_mEm_4GS_LF82_315 | addgene full sequence | sequence record 212780 | Addgene NGS Result
GCTTCGCCCGCTACCCCGACCACATGAAGCAGCACGACTTCTTCAAGTCCGCCATGCCCGAAGGCTACGT
CCAGGAGCGCACCATCTTCTTCAAGGACGACGGCAACTACAAGACCCGCGCCGAGGTGAAGTTCGAGGGC
GACACCCTGGTGAACCGCATCGAGCTGAAGGGCATCGACTTCAAGGAGGACGGCAACATCCTGGGGCACA
AGCTGGAGTACAACTACAACAGCCACAAGGTCTATATCACCGCCGACAAGCAGAAGAACGGCATCAAGGT
GAACTTCAAGACCCGCCACAACATCGAGGACGGCAGCGTGCAGCTCGCCGACCACTACCAGCAGAACACC
CCCATCGGCGACGGCCCCGTGCTGCTGCCCGACAACCACTACCTGAGCACCCAGTCCAAGCTGAGCAAAG
ACCCCAACGAGAAGCGCGATCACATGGTCCTGCTGGAGTTCGTGACCGCCGCCGGGATCACTCTCGGCAT
GGACGAGCTGTACAAGCGAATTGGTGGAGGGGGCGGTTCCGGTGGCGGAGGTTCCCGAATTCGTCGACGG
AGATCTGATATGAGTGCCCCTTTAATACGTTCCTACAATGCCGTTATTGAATACACCCTTTCTCAGGCAA
AAAAATCCAAAACATCCCGTCGTATCGCAGGATTTTGTCAGCTTCAGGGGCCTACGGGTAGCGGAAAAAC
CAGCTCACTCTACCGCTCTGGCTATGCCGATAACGCTCTCCCGGCGCTGGAGACGATAAAAAAATCAGGC
TCTCAAGCCATTCTGGTTACCCATCGCTGGAATATTTTGCACGACATTTATGAGAAAACGGCAGCGCATA
AAGACAGTAACGGGGAACCATTCACCGTCAGCGTGCTCTATGCACAAGATGAACAGATCGTTTCTGCCAT
CGAGGCCACCCCCTTGCCTCATGAGAATAATATTTCCGCAGACTCACTTCCCGATCCATTTGACTCCATC
AATATCCTGGAAGACAGAAATTTGTTTGCCAGTCAGGATATCGCCGACAAATTGCGTAGAAATTGCAAAA
ACATACTGCATATTAACAAATCGCTGAAAGGATATCCGACGCGTTTTCAGACGGCCATCGCCAGTGAGAA
AGAGTCATTAATCAAATCATGCGCAGCGGTGGAGATAACTCTGATTCAGAATATCAAATTGCTGGAAAAA
GAAGCCAAGAAACAAAAAGAAAAATATGGCGAAGAACATGAACTCACGCAGGCAGCCAGGCAACGAGTTG
CAGATTTCCGTCGCCACGTCTGGGTCAGGCGCATTCTGCCCGCCATTGCCTGGCGTGACGAAAAGCAACA
TCTGCTGATCATGACGACTCAAAAGATGGTTTCATCGTTTTACGATGGGCATCGCAAAGTAAAAATGTCC
AGCAAAGAGCTGCGTAATTACATCATTTTCATCGATGAATTTGATTACCAGTCTGAGGTATTACAAGAGT
ATCTGGCACAGGCGCAATGGGTTCAGGAACCACCTGAATGTCTGGGTCAGTTGCTCGACGGGGGACGCAG
ATTACTACAACGTATGCAGTATGTTGAAACGGAACCTGCACCTATGATCCGTGAACGTCTAGAAAAATTT
ATTAATGATCTGGATAGCGCATTAACAGATAAACATGTTGATTTAACACATGCCAGATCGCTGGTTATTC
CTCTTCAGCAATATCTGGATAATAAACCCTTTGGTGAGCATTATTTATTCCGTTCCGATCAACTGGTGAC
CAGTGAACGGCTTATTATGCGGAAAGCGGAACATGGCTACGAAATTATCAGGCCAGACTCTCCGCTTCAG
GATAGCGATCAGACTATCGACATCAGTGATTTTTTACGCTTGATGGAAAAATTCATTCGACAGTTTAGCC
TAATGTTGACCGACCTGACTGCAAGTGAAGATGAAGCGTATGAATACATTAAAAAGTTAACCCGACTTCT
GTTCGACCCCGTTAATGATTACAGGCCATCATACTACGGCTCAACCCTGCCCAATATGTCTCGATTTTTG
TTACCGCGTACTGACCTGCCGGAACTACGGGAATTAAGGAAAAGTAATATTTTGCCAAATACTCATGCCA
GTATTTTTGGCTTGACCAATTGGTTGCTGAAACAGAATGCCTCAGATACGGATATCGATCCGTTACGGAT
ACAGATCAAACGTGCCTTTCTACCCACAACGGCAGAAGGTCTGCTGCTTTCTCTCGCCAGTCGTAATCTT
GTCTTTGCACTGTCGGCTACGTCATATATTGAAAGAGCCTGTAATCACTTCGATGTCCGGTGGATTAATT
CAGCTCTTCGTTATATTGCAGAAGCACGCAACCCTGCTGTTACACAAAGTTTTCTGGGAACAACTTTTGA
AAAACGACCTGTCGAGTGGTTTAAAGAACCGATACCTTATGTCCAGACGGCTGATGATTTCCAGTTGCAG
TATTTAGCTATTGAAGAGATCAATAACAGCAAAGAAAATATCAGAAACACACAACTGAATGCTGAGATTC
AAGATTTCAATAGCATAAAGAATAGCCCGCATTGTGTTGATCTGCTCGCTTCGCTAGCCCCCGATTTTTT
CCAGAATGGCGATGACCCCTCATCGGATTTCGAATCAGAATATCGAAAAAATATACTGCTAAAATTGCTT
AATGTATTGGATCTTGCGGGGAAAAGACCCCAACACCGGGGGCATCTTGCTTTCGTGAATTCCATAGCCT
ATTTAAGAAAATGGCTTACCACTACAATAGCAACGCAAAGTAGAGAATACCTCTCATGGTTAAAAATGGA
ACAACCTTTATCTGATGATCCTCTACTAAAAAATTTTGCTGATGTGTTTATCCCAGTGAGCATACATAAT
GAGCCTGCGCTGATTTGTCTGTTAACCGCAGAATGTCAGAAGAAAAAGGGCTTTAGTGATGCTTATCAGG
CCGCATTTGCCTCCCGGCGTATTGTCATTGTGCTGACTCAGACTGCCTCTGCGACGAATGGTGTGAATCT
GGATTTCAACCTGCCTGAATCTGGCAAAAATATGGATCTGACCTGTTTATATTTGCTGGAATCACGGCAT
TATTACTTTTCCGCTTTTCAGGCCAATGCAGAAAACAATGATGATATGGCGCATGCGGGTTTCCAGTTAC
GCAACCTGGAAAAACTGCTCCGTGCTGGTGAAATTTCTCGTCAACAGCATCAACGCTTCCTTCTGCCATT
AATGATGAACCGAAAATATGAGATTTCCCGATTAAACGGCGAATATAAGAGAACCAGTGATTACATAAAA
AATACGGCAGCTAATGTGCAGCAACAGGTCGGTCGTATTGAACGAGCCTGGTGTGAAGTCCCCAATGCTG
AAATCCATCTTGATTCTGAACTGGCAAAAGACCTTTCGCGCTTTGCTTCATTGCCTATTTATACATCGAA
CCGTCGTCAGCTTTCTGCGCTCAATCGCCAGTTACTAAATATTTTACGGGAACGTGATGAAAAAATGCAG
GACAATTTCCTTAACCTGATAATGACACCGACACAACCGGGTAAACTGGTTTTGGATTATATCGATAAAC
GACTGGTTCCGGCCATACGATTGTTGCGAGAGCAATCAACACCCAGAAATGATGTTACGCAACTCTGGAG
ACAATTAGGTAAAGCGATACTTCAACACGATCTTGCCTGGAAACCAGGACATAATGACTTTGGTATTGAT
CTTGAACTGTACAAGTGGGCTTGTTTTAAAAAACCAGAATCTGCATTTAATTGTGGAGCAATCTGGTATT
CCCCTCAGACCTGGCAGTTTTTTGAGGAAGCAGCAGAAGGACGGCGTAAGTACAATCCTCAGATGTTGTA
TCAATATATACAGCGTCATTCGGACATTACTGACTGGTTTAACCGTAAAGGGTACAGAACATCTTTAATG
CCTTACGCTAACGATCTGGAAGAACATTACGCCTTCCACCCGCTGATCGTACAACGTCTACTTATGGGGC
GCCTGGGTGAAGAGGCTATTCGGGCACTACTTCATGAGCGTTATAAAATTATTACAACGACTCAGGTAAG
CGACCATCGAATTTTCGAACTGTATGATTTTAGTGTAAAAAACTCAGATTACCGCATAGATGCGAAATTT
TGGGGACAGGATACTCTCGACAAAGCGGATGAAGAATATCAGCAATGGCTGGCGTCTGGCACTGACCCGA
ATCAAACCCCTCTGGGATTAAGTAGCAAATTAGCAAAAATACGTGCGATTGAGGGAGACAACGTCAAACT
TGTAATCGCTAATTTCGTGGCTCCCCATTCTGATTGTCAGTTGCTGGGATTTTCAAGTCAGTTAATTCCG
ACTCAGGATCTTTATCATGCAGATATCCTCATCCTCGGCGGGTGTATTACTCCCGACACAGTTTCATCAG
TTACACTGGGGTTTGAAAATCTTACTACCATGATCTACCAGAATATTCATGAAAGGGCATGAATCGGTAC
CCTCGAGAAGCTTGCGGCCGCGGGGATCCAGACATGATAAGATACATTGATGAGTTTGGACAAACCACAA
CTAGAATGCAGTGAAAAAAATGCTTTATTTGTGAAATTTGTGATGCTATTGCTTTATTTGTAACCATTAT
AAGCTGCAATAAACAAGTTAACAACAACAATTGCATTCATTTTATGTTTCAGGTTCAGGGGGAGGTGTGG
GAGGTTTTTTCGGATCCTCTAGAGTCGATCTGCAGGCATGCTAGCTTGGCGTAATCATGGTCATAGCTGT
TTCCTGTGTGAAATTGTTATCCGCTCACAATTCCACACAACATACGAGCCGGAAGCATAAAGTGTAAAGC
CTGGGGTGCCTAATGAGTGAGCTAACTCACATTAATTGCGTTGCGCTCACTGCCCGCTTTCCAGTCGGGA
AACCTGTCGTGCCAGCTGCATTAATGAATCGGCCAACGCGCGGGGAGAGGCGGTTTGCGTATTGGGCGCT
CTTCCGCTTCCTCGCTCACTGACTCGCTGCGCTCGGTCGTTCGGCTGCGGCGAGCGGTATCAGCTCACTC
AAAGGCGGTAATACGGTTATCCACAGAATCAGGGGATAACGCAGGAAAGAACATGTGAGCAAAAGGCCAG
CAAAAGGCCAGGAACCGTAAAAAGGCCGCGTTGCTGGCGTTTTTCCATAGGCTCCGCCCCCCTGACGAGC
ATCACAAAAATCGACGCTCAAGTCAGAGGTGGCGAAACCCGACAGGACTATAAAGATACCAGGCGTTTCC
CCCTGGAAGCTCCCTCGTGCGCTCTCCTGTTCCGACCCTGCCGCTTACCGGATACCTGTCCGCCTTTCTC
CCTTCGGGAAGCGTGGCGCTTTCTCATAGCTCACGCTGTAGGTATCTCAGTTCGGTGTAGGTCGTTCGCT
CCAAGCTGGGCTGTGTGCACGAACCCCCCGTTCAGCCCGACCGCTGCGCCTTATCCGGTAACTATCGTCT
TGAGTCCAACCCGGTAAGACACGACTTATCGCCACTGGCAGCAGCCACTGGTAACAGGATTAGCAGAGCG
AGGTATGTAGGCGGTGCTACAGAGTTCTTGAAGTGGTGGCCTAACTACGGCTACACTAGAAGAACAGTAT
TTGGTATCTGCGCTCTGCTGAAGCCAGTTACCTTCGGAAAAAGAGTTGGTAGCTCTTGATCCGGCAAACA
AACCACCGCTGGTAGCGGTGGTTTTTTTGTTTGCAAGCAGCAGATTACGCGCAGAAAAAAAGGATCTCAA
GAAGATCCTTTGATCTTTTCTACGGGGTCTGACGCTCAGTGGAACGAAAACTCACGTTAAGGGATTTTGG
TCATGAGATTATCAAAAAGGATCTTCACCTAGATCCTTTTAAATTAAAAATGAAGTTTTAAATCAATCTA
AAGTATATATGAGTAAACTTGGTCTGACAGTTACCAATGCTTAATCAGTGAGGCACCTATCTCAGCGATC
TGTCTATTTCGTTCATCCATAGTTGCCTGACTCCCCGTCGTGTAGATAACTACGATACGGGAGGGCTTAC
CATCTGGCCCCAGTGCTGCAATGATACCGCGAGACCCACGCTCACCGGCTCCAGATTTATCAGCAATAAA
CCAGCCAGCCGGAAGGGCCGAGCGCAGAAGTGGTCCTGCAACTTTATCCGCCTCCATCCAGTCTATTAAT
TGTTGCCGGGAAGCTAGAGTAAGTAGTTCGCCAGTTAATAGTTTGCGCAACGTTGTTGCCATTGCTACAG
GCATCGTGGTGTCACGCTCGTCGTTTGGTATGGCTTCATTCAGCTCCGGTTCCCAACGATCAAGGCGAGT
TACATGATCCCCCATGTTGTGCAAAAAAGCGGTTAGCTCCTTCGGTCCTCCGATCGTTGTCAGAAGTAAG
TTGGCCGCAGTGTTATCACTCATGGTTATGGCAGCACTGCATAATTCTCTTACTGTCATGCCATCCGTAA
GATGCTTTTCTGTGACTGGTGAGTACTCAACCAAGTCATTCTGAGAATAGTGTATGCGGCGACCGAGTTG
CTCTTGCCCGGCGTCAATACGGGATAATACCGCGCCACATAGCAGAACTTTAAAAGTGCTCATCATTGGA
AAACGTTCTTCGGGGCGAAAACTCTCAAGGATCTTACCGCTGTTGAGATCCAGTTCGATGTAACCCACTC
GTGCACCCAACTGATCTTCAGCATCTTTTACTTTCACCAGCGTTTCTGGGTGAGCAAAAACAGGAAGGCA
AAATGCCGCAAAAAAGGGAATAAGGGCGACACGGAAATGTTGAATACTCATACTCTTCCTTTTTCAATAT
TATTGAAGCATTTATCAGGGTTATTGTCTCATGAGCGGATACATATTTGAATGTATTTAGAAAAATAAAC
AAATAGGGGTTCCGCGCACATTTCCCCGAAAAGTGCCACCTGACGTCTAAGAAACCATTATTATCATGAC
ATTAACCTATAAAAATAGGCGTATCACGAGGCCCTTTCGTCTCGCGCGTTTCGGTGATGACGGTGAAAAC
CTCTGACACATGCAGCTCCCGGAGACGGTCACAGCTTGTCTGTAAGCGGATGCCGGGAGCAGACAAGCCC
GTCAGGGCGCGTCAGCGGGTGTTGGCGGGTGTCGGGGCTGGCTTAACTATGCGGCATCAGAGCAGATTGT
ACTGAGAGTGCACCATATGCGGTGTGAAATACCGCACAGATGCGTAAGGAGAAAATACCGCATCAGGCGC
CATTCGCCATTCAGGCTGCGCAACTGTTGGGAAGGGCGATCGGTGCGGGCCTCTTCGCTATTACGCCAGC
TGGCGAAAGGGGGATGTGCTGCAAGGCGATTAAGTTGGGTAACGCCAGGGTTTTCCCAGTCACGACGTTG
TAAAACGACGGCCAGTGAGTTCGAGCTTGCATGCCTGCAGGTCGTTACATAACTTACGGTAAATGGCCCG
CCTGGCTGACCGCCCAACGACCCCCGCCCATTGACGTCAATAATGACGTATGTTCCCATAGTAACGCCAA
TAGGGACTTTCCATTGACGTCAATGGGTGGAGTATTTACGGTAAACTGCCCACTTGGCAGTACATCAAGT
GTATCATATGCCAAGTACGCCCCCTATTGACGTCAATGACGGTAAATGGCCCGCCTGGCATTATGCCCAG
TACATGACCTTATGGGACTTTCCTACTTGGCAGTACATCTACGTATTAGTCATCGCTATTACCATGGTGA
TGCGGTTTTGGCAGTACATCAATGGGCGTGGATAGCGGTTTGACTCACGGGGATTTCCAAGTCTCCACCC
CATTGACGTCAATGGGAGTTTGTTTTGGCACCAAAATCAACGGGACTTTCCAAAATGTCGTAACAACTCC
GCCCCATTGACGCAAATGGGCGGTAGGCGTGTACGGTGGGAGGTCTATATAAGCAGAGCTCGTTTAGTGA
ACCGTCAGATCGCCTGGAGACGCCATCCACGCTGTTTTGACCTCCATAGAAGACACCGGGACCGATCCAG
CCTCCGGACTCTAGAGGATCCGGTACTAGAGGAACTGAAAAACCAGAAAGTTAACTGGTAAGTTTAGTCT
TTTTGTCTTTTATTTCAGGTCCCGGATCCGGTGGTGGTGCAAATCAAAGAACTGCTCCTCAGTGGATGTT
GCCTTTACTTCTAGGCCTGTACGGAAGTGTTACTTCTGCTCTAAAAGCTGCGGAATTGTACCCGCGGGCC
CACCATGGTGAGCAAGGGCGAGGAGCTGTTCACCGGGGTGGTGCCCATCCTGGTCGAGCTGGACGGCGAC
GTAAACGGCCACAAGTTCAGCGTGTCCGGCGAGGGCGAGGGCGATGCCACCTACGGCAAGCTGACCCTGA
AGTTCATCTGCACCACCGGCAAGCTGCCCGTGCCCTGGCCCACCCTCGTGACCACCTTGACCTACGGCGT
GCAGT
